Addgene plasmid #8752: 3156 pBS Bad cDNA
Depositing lab: Stanley Korsmeyer. Depositing organization: Dana-Farber Cancer Institute. Publication: Bad, a heterodimeric partner for Bcl-XL and Bcl-2, displaces Bax and promotes cell death. Yang E, Zha J, Jockel J, Boise LH, Thompson CB, Korsmeyer SJ. Cell 1995 Jan 27;80(2):285-91. 10.1016/0092-8674(95)90411-5 PubMed 7834748.
Backbone
  Vector backbone: pBluescript II SK(-)
  Backbone manufacturer: Stratagene
  Backbone size w/o insert (bp): 3000
  Vector type: Bacterial Expression
Growth in bacteria
  Bacterial resistance: Ampicillin, 100 μg/mL
  Growth temperature: 37°C
  Growth strain: DH5alpha
  Copy number: High Copy
Gene/Insert
  Gene/Insert name: BAD
  Species: M. musculus (mouse)
  Insert size (bp): 1100
  GenBank ID: NM_007522
  Entrez Gene: Bad (a.k.a. AI325008, Bbc2)
  Cloning method: Restriction Enzyme; 5′ cloning site EcoRI (not destroyed); 3′ cloning site EcoRI (not destroyed)
  Sequencing primers: 5′ T7
Terms and licenses: Academic/Nonprofit Terms; Industry Terms: Not Available to Industry
Depositor comments: Digestion with EcoRI will release bands of 700bp and 400bp.
How to cite: 3156 pBS Bad cDNA was a gift from Stanley Korsmeyer (Addgene plasmid # 8752 ; http://n2t.net/addgene:8752 ; RRID:Addgene_8752)
