[The description below was written by a language model from this plasmid's Addgene catalogue record.]
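Description:
3156 pBS Bad cDNA is a cloning plasmid that carries the mouse Bad cDNA in the pBluescript II SK(-) phagemid backbone from Stratagene. The backbone is about 3 kb, is maintained at high copy in E. coli, and is selected with ampicillin. The repository lists the vector type as bacterial expression. pBluescript vectors, however, are general-purpose cloning and sequencing phagemids. They typically offer a polylinker flanked by T7 and T3 phage promoters within a lacZ alpha fragment, plus an f1 origin for single-stranded DNA rescue. No feature table is provided, so these elements are inferred from the named backbone rather than confirmed for this particular plasmid.

The insert is roughly 1.1 kb of Mus musculus Bad (also known as Bbc2), which encodes a pro-apoptotic member of the Bcl-2 family. The associated publication describes Bad as a partner that heterodimerises with Bcl-XL and Bcl-2, displaces Bax and promotes cell death. The cDNA was cloned into the EcoRI site at both ends, and both sites remain intact. The depositor notes that EcoRI digestion releases fragments of about 700 bp and 400 bp, which implies an additional internal EcoRI site within the insert. Anyone excising the cDNA with EcoRI should therefore expect two pieces rather than one. Because the same enzyme was used at both ends, the cloning was non-directional, and the record does not state the orientation of the insert. It lists a T7 primer for sequencing from the 5′ end. No tags, fusion partners or eukaryotic promoters are recorded. The plasmid is best regarded as a source of Bad cDNA for subcloning, sequencing, or probe and template preparation.
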