>Addgene plasmid #8752 | 3156 pBS Bad cDNA | addgene partial sequence | sequence record 17226 | 8752 with T7
TCGATAAGCTTGATATCGAATTCGGCACGAGCGGACCCCGCCCCCTAGCTTCTGTCTGCAGGCCCCGCGC
TCCGGCCCGGGGCAGCGTACGCACACCTATCCTGGCAGCAGAGGCCCCTGGAGCCCCACGGCTCGCCTTC
CTGGGCGCCCCGTCCCTTCTTCCGCACCCGGGCGGCCATCCTGCCGTAAAGGAGCTCCCGAAATGGCGCG
GGGGGTTGTCCCCAAGACGGGCAGTGCAAGGCCTCCACGATCGGGAAGAAGGAGCTGGTCTTCCCATCCC
GGTCACTCGGTCCAGGGGGAGCAATAACCATCGCAACGACCATTGCATCCGACGGCCGAGCTTCAGTGAA
CGGCTCTATAAGTAATCACTAAGCTGTTTACAGAGTTTTCACCAGCTCCCCAGGGAGGTGTCATTAACCC
CATTTTACAGGAGGGAATTCGGGCCCAGAAGGGCTGGAGGACTTATCAGCCGAAGCAGGCCTCCAGGATC
CAAATGGGAACCCCAAAGCAGCCCTCGCTGGCTCCTGCACACGCCCTAGGCTTGAGGAAGTCCGATCCCG
GAATCCGGAGCCTGGGGAGCGACGCGGGAGGAAGGCGGTGGAGACCANCAGCCCAGAGTATGTTCCAGAT
CCCAGAGTTTGAGCCGAGTGAGCAGGAAGACGCTAGTGCTACAGATAGGGGCCTGGGCCCTAGCCTCACT
GAGGACCAGCCAGGTCCCTACCTGGCCCCAGGTCTCCTGG
